>Addgene plasmid #231572 | Zdk3-VPR | addgene full sequence | sequence record 462693 | Addgene NGS Result
TATGGTGCACTCTCAGTACAATCTGCTCTGATGCCGCATAGTTAAGCCAGTATCTGCTCCCTGCTTGTGT
GTTGGAGGTCGCTGAGTAGTGCGCGAGCAAAATTTAAGCTACAACAAGGCAAGGCTTGACCGACAATTGC
ATGAAGAATCTGCTTAGGGTTAGGCGTTTTGCGCTGCTTCGCGATGTACGGGCCAGATATACGCGTTGAC
ATTGATTATTGACTAGTTATTAATAGTAATCAATTACGGGGTCATTAGTTCATAGCCCATATATGGAGTT
CCGCGTTACATAACTTACGGTAAATGGCCCGCCTGGCTGACCGCCCAACGACCCCCGCCCATTGACGTCA
ATAATGACGTATGTTCCCATAGTAACGCCAATAGGGACTTTCCATTGACGTCAATGGGTGGAGTATTTAC
GGTAAACTGCCCACTTGGCAGTACATCAAGTGTATCATATGCCAAGTACGCCCCCTATTGACGTCAATGA
CGGTAAATGGCCCGCCTGGCATTATGCCCAGTACATGACCTTATGGGACTTTCCTACTTGGCAGTACATC
TACGTATTAGTCATCGCTATTACCATGGTGATGCGGTTTTGGCAGTACATCAATGGGCGTGGATAGCGGT
TTGACTCACGGGGATTTCCAAGTCTCCACCCCATTGACGTCAATGGGAGTTTGTTTTGGCACCAAAATCA
ACGGGACTTTCCAAAATGTCGTAACAACTCCGCCCCATTGACGCAAATGGGCGGTAGGCGTGTACGGTGG
GAGGTCTATATAAGCAGCGCGTTTTGCCTGTACTGGGTCTCTCTGGTTAGACCAGATCTGAGCCTGGGAG
CTCTCTGGCTAACTAGGGAACCCACTGCTTAAGCCTCAATAAAGCTTGCCTTGAGTGCTTCAAGTAGTGT
GTGCCCGTCTGTTGTGTGACTCTGGTAACTAGAGATCCCTCAGACCCTTTTAGTCAGTGTGGAAAATCTC
TAGCAGTGGCGCCCGAACAGGGACTTGAAAGCGAAAGGGAAACCAGAGGAGCTCTCTCGACGCAGGACTC
GGCTTGCTGAAGCGCGCACGGCAAGAGGCGAGGGGCGGCGACTGGTGAGTACGCCAAAAATTTTGACTAG
CGGAGGCTAGAAGGAGAGAGATGGGTGCGAGAGCGTCAGTATTAAGCGGGGGAGAATTAGATCGCGATGG
GAAAAAATTCGGTTAAGGCCAGGGGGAAAGAAAAAATATAAATTAAAACATATAGTATGGGCAAGCAGGG
AGCTAGAACGATTCGCAGTTAATCCTGGCCTGTTAGAAACATCAGAAGGCTGTAGACAAATACTGGGACA
GCTACAACCATCCCTTCAGACAGGATCAGAAGAACTTAGATCATTATATAATACAGTAGCAACCCTCTAT
TGTGTGCATCAAAGGATAGAGATAAAAGACACCAAGGAAGCTTTAGACAAGATAGAGGAAGAGCAAAACA
AAAGTAAGACCACCGCACAGCAAGCGGCCGCTGATCTTCAGACCTGGAGGAGGAGATATGAGGGACAATT
GGAGAAGTGAATTATATAAATATAAAGTAGTAAAAATTGAACCATTAGGAGTAGCACCCACCAAGGCAAA
GAGAAGAGTGGTGCAGAGAGAAAAAAGAGCAGTGGGAATAGGAGCTTTGTTCCTTGGGTTCTTGGGAGCA
GCAGGAAGCACTATGGGCGCAGCGTCAATGACGCTGACGGTACAGGCCAGACAATTATTGTCTGGTATAG
TGCAGCAGCAGAACAATTTGCTGAGGGCTATTGAGGCGCAACAGCATCTGTTGCAACTCACAGTCTGGGG
CATCAAGCAGCTCCAGGCAAGAATCCTGGCTGTGGAAAGATACCTAAAGGATCAACAGCTCCTGGGGATT
TGGGGTTGCTCTGGAAAACTCATTTGCACCACTGCTGTGCCTTGGAATGCTAGTTGGAGTAATAAATCTC
TGGAACAGATTTGGAATCACACGACCTGGATGGAGTGGGACAGAGAAATTAACAATTACACAAGCTTAAT
ACACTCCTTAATTGAAGAATCGCAAAACCAGCAAGAAAAGAATGAACAAGAATTATTGGAATTAGATAAA
TGGGCAAGTTTGTGGAATTGGTTTAACATAACAAATTGGCTGTGGTATATAAAATTATTCATAATGATAG
TAGGAGGCTTGGTAGGTTTAAGAATAGTTTTTGCTGTACTTTCTATAGTGAATAGAGTTAGGCAGGGATA
TTCACCATTATCGTTTCAGACCCACCTCCCAACCCCGAGGGGACCCGACAGGCCCGAAGGAATAGAAGAA
GAAGGTGGAGAGAGAGACAGAGACAGATCCATTCGATTAGTGAACGGATCGGCACTGCGTGCGCCAATTC
TGCAGACAAATGGCAGTATTCATCCACAATTTTAAAAGAAAAGGGGGGATTGGGGGGTACAGTGCAGGGG
AAAGAATAGTAGACATAATAGCAACAGACATACAAACTAAAGAATTACAAAAACAAATTACAAAAATTCA
AAATTTTCGGGTTTATTACAGGGACAGCAGAGATCCAGTTTGGTTAATTAATGCAAAGATGGATAAAGTT
TTAAACAGAGAGGAATCTTTGCAGCTAATGGACCTTCTAGGTCTTGAAAGGAGTGGGAATTGGCTCCGGT
GCCCGTCAGTGGGCAGAGCGCACATCGCCCACAGTCCCCGAGAAGTTGGGGGGAGGGGTCGGCAATTGAA
CCGGTGCCTAGAGAAGGTGGCGCGGGGTAAACTGGGAAAGTGATGTCGTGTACTGGCTCCGCCTTTTTCC
CGAGGGTGGGGGAGAACCGTATATAAGTGCAGTAGTCGCCGTGAACGTTCTTTTTCGCAACGGGTTTGCC
GCCAGAACACAGGTAAGTGCCGTGTGTGGTTCCCGCGGGCCTGGCCTCTTTACGGGTTATGGCCCTTGCG
TGCCTTGAATTACTTCCACCTGGCTGCAGTACGTGATTCTTGATCCCGAGCTTCGGGTTGGAAGTGGGTG
GGAGAGTTCGAGGCCTTGCGCTTAAGGAGCCCCTTCGCCTCGTGCTTGAGTTGAGGCCTGGCCTGGGCGC
TGGGGCCGCCGCGTGCGAATCTGGTGGCACCTTCGCGCCTGTCTCGCTGCTTTCGATAAGTCTCTAGCCA
TTTAAAATTTTTGATGACCTGCTGCGACGCTTTTTTTCTGGCAAGATAGTCTTGTAAATGCGGGCCAAGA
TCTGCACACTGGTATTTCGGTTTTTGGGGCCGCGGGCGGCGACGGGGCCCGTGCGTCCCAGCGCACATGT
TCGGCGAGGCGGGGCCTGCGAGCGCGGCCACCGAGAATCGGACGGGGGTAGTCTCAAGCTGGCCGGCCTG
CTCTGGTGCCTGGCCTCGCGCCGCCGTGTATCGCCCCGCCCTGGGCGGCAAGGCTGGCCCGGTCGGCACC
AGTTGCGTGAGCGGAAAGATGGCCGCTTCCCGGCCCTGCTGCAGGGAGCTCAAAATGGAGGACGCGGCGC
TCGGGAGAGCGGGCGGGTGAGTCACCCACACAAAGGAAAAGGGCCTTTCCGTCCTCAGCCGTCGCTTCAT
GTGACTCCACGGAGTACCGGGCGCCGTCCAGGCACCTCGATTAGTTCTCGAGCTTTTGGAGTACGTCGTC
TTTAGGTTGGGGGGAGGGGTTTTATGCGATGGAGTTTCCCCACACTGAGTGGGTGGAGACTGAAGTTAGG
CCAGCTTGGCACTTGATGTAATTCTCCTTGGAATTTGCCCTTTTTGAGTTTGGATCTTGGTTCATTCTCA
AGCCTCAGACAGTGGTTCAAAGTTTTTTTCTTCCATTTCAGGTGTCGTGACGTACGGCCACCATGGGTAG
CGGACCTAAGAAAAAGAGGAAGGTGGCGGCCGCTGGAGGTTCTGGAAGTGGATCCATGGTGGATAACAAA
TTCAATAAAGAAGTGCTGGTGGCCCGGCAGGAAATCTATTGGCTGCCAAACCTGAATTGGGAGCAGAAGT
TTGCCTTCATCAGTAGCCTGACTAATGATCCATCTCAGAGCGCCAATCTGCTGGCCGAAGCCAAAAAACT
GAACGGTGCCCAGCCCCCAAAAGGAGGAGGTGGAAGCGGAGGCGGCGGAAGTGCGGCCGCTGGATCCGGA
CGGGCTGACGCATTGGACGATTTTGATCTGGATATGCTGGGAAGTGACGCCCTCGATGATTTTGACCTTG
ACATGCTTGGTTCGGATGCCCTTGATGACTTTGACCTCGACATGCTCGGCAGTGACGCCCTTGATGATTT
CGACCTGGACATGCTGATTAACACTAGTGGCGGCTCTGGCGGCGGCTCCGGAGGCTCTAGCCAGTACCTG
CCCGACACCGACGACAGGCACCGGATCGAGGAAAAGCGGAAGCGGACCTACGAGACATTCAAGAGCATCA
TGAAGAAGTCCCCCTTCAGCGGCCCCACCGACCCTAGACCTCCACCTAGAAGAATCGCCGTGCCCAGCAG
ATCCAGCGCCAGCGTGCCAAAACCTGCCCCCCAGCCTTACCCCTTCACCAGCAGCCTGAGCACCATCAAC
TACGACGAGTTCCCTACCATGGTGTTCCCCAGCGGCCAGATCTCTCAGGCCTCTGCTCTGGCTCCAGCCC
CTCCTCAGGTGCTGCCTCAGGCTCCTGCTCCTGCACCAGCTCCAGCCATGGTGTCTGCACTGGCTCAGGC
ACCAGCACCCGTGCCTGTGCTGGCTCCTGGACCTCCACAGGCTGTGGCTCCACCAGCCCCTAAACCTACA
CAGGCCGGCGAGGGCACACTGTCTGAAGCTCTGCTGCAGCTGCAGTTCGACGACGAGGATCTGGGAGCCC
TGCTGGGAAACAGCACCGATCCTGCCGTGTTCACCGACCTGGCCAGCGTGGACAACAGCGAGTTCCAGCA
GCTGCTGAACCAGGGCATCCCTGTGGCCCCTCACACCACCGAGCCCATGCTGATGGAATACCCCGAGGCC
ATCACCCGGCTCGTGACAGGCGCTCAGAGGCCTCCTGATCCAGCTCCTGCCCCTCTGGGAGCACCAGGCC
TGCCTAATGGACTGCTGTCTGGCGACGAGGACTTCAGCTCTATCGCCGATATGGATTTCTCAGCCTTGCT
GGGCTCTGGCAGCGGCAGCCGGGATTCCAGGGAAGGGATGTTTTTGCCGAAGCCTGAGGCCGGCTCCGCT
ATTAGTGACGTGTTTGAGGGCCGCGAGGTGTGCCAGCCAAAACGAATCCGGCCATTTCATCCTCCAGGAA
GTCCATGGGCCAACCGCCCACTCCCCGCCAGCCTCGCACCAACACCAACCGGTCCAGTACATGAGCCAGT
CGGGTCACTGACCCCGGCACCAGTCCCTCAGCCACTGGACCCAGCGCCCGCAGTGACTCCCGAGGCCAGT
CACCTGTTGGAGGACCCCGATGAAGAGACGAGCCAGGCTGTCAAAGCCCTTCGGGAGATGGCCGATACTG
TGATTCCCCAGAAGGAAGAGGCTGCAATCTGTGGCCAAATGGACCTTTCCCATCCGCCCCCAAGGGGCCA
TCTGGATGAGCTGACAACCACACTTGAGTCCATGACCGAGGATCTGAACCTGGACTCACCCCTGACCCCG
GAATTGAACGAGATTCTGGATACCTTCCTGAACGACGAGTGCCTCTTGCATGCCATGCATATCAGCACAG
GACTGTCCATCTTCGACACATCTCTGTTTGGTTCTGGAAGTGGATCCAGCCCCAAGAAGAAGAGAAAGGT
GGAGGCCAGCTAAAGCGAAGTCAATCCCAGAATTCGATATCAAGCTTATCGATAATCAACCTCTGGATTA
CAAAATTTGTGAAAGATTGACTGGTATTCTTAACTATGTTGCTCCTTTTACGCTATGTGGATACGCTGCT
TTAATGCCTTTGTATCATGCTATTGCTTCCCGTATGGCTTTCATTTTCTCCTCCTTGTATAAATCCTGGT
TGCTGTCTCTTTATGAGGAGTTGTGGCCCGTTGTCAGGCAACGTGGCGTGGTGTGCACTGTGTTTGCTGA
CGCAACCCCCACTGGTTGGGGCATTGCCACCACCTGTCAGCTCCTTTCCGGGACTTTCGCTTTCCCCCTC
CCTATTGCCACGGCGGAACTCATCGCCGCCTGCCTTGCCCGCTGCTGGACAGGGGCTCGGCTGTTGGGCA
CTGACAATTCCGTGGTGTTGTCGGGGAAATCATCGTCCTTTCCTTGGCTGCTCGCCTGTGTTGCCACCTG
GATTCTGCGCGGGACGTCCTTCTGCTACGTCCCTTCGGCCCTCAATCCAGCGGACCTTCCTTCCCGCGGC
CTGCTGCCGGCTCTGCGGCCTCTTCCGCGTCTTCGCCTTCGCCCTCAGACGAGTCGGATCTCCCTTTGGG
CCGCCTCCCCGCATCGATACCGTCGACCTCGAGACCTAGAAAAACATGGAGCAATCACAAGTAGCAATAC
AGCAGCTACCAATGCTGATTGTGCCTGGCTAGAAGCACAAGAGGAGGAGGAGGTGGGTTTTCCAGTCACA
CCTCAGGTACCTTTAAGACCAATGACTTACAAGGCAGCTGTAGATCTTAGCCACTTTTTAAAAGAAAAGG
GGGGACTGGAAGGGCTAATTCACTCCCAACGAAGACAAGATATCCTTGATCTGTGGATCTACCACACACA
AGGCTACTTCCCTGATTGGCAGAACTACACACCAGGGCCAGGGATCAGATATCCACTGACCTTTGGATGG
TGCTACAAGCTAGTACCAGTTGAGCAAGAGAAGGTAGAAGAAGCCAATGAAGGAGAGAACACCCGCTTGT
TACACCCTGTGAGCCTGCATGGGATGGATGACCCGGAGAGAGAAGTATTAGAGTGGAGGTTTGACAGCCG
CCTAGCATTTCATCACATGGCCCGAGAGCTGCATCCGGACTGTACTGGGTCTCTCTGGTTAGACCAGATC
TGAGCCTGGGAGCTCTCTGGCTAACTAGGGAACCCACTGCTTAAGCCTCAATAAAGCTTGCCTTGAGTGC
TTCAAGTAGTGTGTGCCCGTCTGTTGTGTGACTCTGGTAACTAGAGATCCCTCAGACCCTTTTAGTCAGT
GTGGAAAATCTCTAGCAGGGCCCGTTTAAACCCGCTGATCAGCCTCGACTGTGCCTTCTAGTTGCCAGCC
ATCTGTTGTTTGCCCCTCCCCCGTGCCTTCCTTGACCCTGGAAGGTGCCACTCCCACTGTCCTTTCCTAA
TAAAATGAGGAAATTGCATCGCATTGTCTGAGTAGGTGTCATTCTATTCTGGGGGGTGGGGTGGGGCAGG
ACAGCAAGGGGGAGGATTGGGAAGACAATAGCAGGCATGCTGGGGATGCGGTGGGCTCTATGGCTTCTGA
GGCGGAAAGAACCAGCTGGGGCTCTAGGGGGTATCCCC
[34 nt withheld, positions 7389-7422]
GGGGGGGGTGGGGTGGGGCAGGACAGCAAGGGGGAGGATTGGGAAGACAATAGCAGGCATGCTGGGGATG
CGGTGGGCTCTATGGCTTCTGAGGCGGAAAGAACCAGCTGGGGCTCTAGGGGGTATCCCC
[124 nt withheld, positions 7553-7676]
C
[91 nt withheld, positions 7678-7768]
A
[49 nt withheld, positions 7770-7818]
CCTTTGACGTTGGAGTCCACGTTCTTT
[37 nt withheld, positions 7846-7882]
ACCCTATCTCGGTCTATTCTTTTGATTTATAAGGGATTTTGCCGATTTCGGCCTATTGGTTAAAAAATGA
GCTGATTTAACAAAAATTTAACGCGAATTAATTCTGTGGAATGTGTGTCAGTTAGGGTGTGGAAAGTCCC
CAGGCTCCCCAGCAGGCAGAAGTATGCAAAGCATGCATCTCAATTAGTCAGCAACCAGGTGTGGAAAGTC
CCCAGGCTCCCCAGCAGGCAGAAGTATGCAAAGCATGCATCTCAATTAGTCAGCAACCATAGTCCCGCCC
CTAACTCCGCCCATCCCGCCCCTAACTCCGCCCAGTTCCGCCCATTCTCCGCCCCATGGCTGACTAATTT
TTTTTATTTATGCAGAGGCCGAGGCCGCCTCTGCCTCTGAGCTATTCCAGAAGTAGTGAGGAGGCTTTTT
TGGAGGCCTAGGCTTTTGCAAAAAGCTCCCGGGAGCTTGTATATCCATTTTCGGATCTGATCAGCACGTG
TTGACAATTAATCATCGGCATAGTATATCGGCATAGTATAATACGACAAGGTGAGGAACTAAACCATGGC
CAAGTTGACCAGTGCCGTTCCGGTGCTCACCGCGCGCGACGTCGCCGGAGCGGTCGAGTTCTGGACCGAC
CGGCTCGGGTTCTCCCGGGACTTCGTGGAGGACGACTTCGCCGGTGTGGTCCGGGACGACGTGACCCTGT
TCATCAGCGCGGTCCAGGACCAGGTGGTGCCGGACAACACCCTGGCCTGGGTGTGGGTGCGCGGCCTGGA
CGAGCTGTACGCCGAGTGGTCGGAGGTCGTGTCCACGAACTTCCGGGACGCCTCCGGGCCGGCCATGACC
GAGATCGGCGAGCAGCCGTGGGGGCGGGAGTTCGCCCTGCGCGACCCGGCCGGCAACTGCGTGCACTTCG
TGGCCGAGGAGCAGGACTGACACGTGCTACGAGATTTCGATTCCACCGCCGCCTTCTATGAAAGGTTGGG
CTTCGGAATCGTTTTCCGGGACGCCGGCTGGATGATCCTCCAGCGCGGGGATCTCATGCTGGAGTTCTTC
GCCCACCCCAACTTGTTTATTGCAGCTTATAATGGTTACAAATAAAGCAATAGCATCACAAATTTCACAA
ATAAAGCATTTTTTTCACTGCATTCTAGTTGTGGTTTGTCCAAACTCATCAATGTATCTTATCATGTCTG
TATACCGTCGACCTCTAGCTAGAGCTTGGCGTAATCATGGTCATAGCTGTTTCCTGTGTGAAATTGTTAT
CCGCTCACAATTCCACACAACATACGAGCCGGAAGCATAAAGTGTAAAGCCTGGGGTGCCTAATGAGTGA
GCTAACTCACATTAATTGCGTTGCGCTCACTGCCCGCTTTCCAGTCGGGAAACCTGTCGTGCCAGCTGCA
TTAATGAATCGGCCAACGCGCGGGGAGAGGCGGTTTGCGTATTGGGCGCTCTTCCGCTTCCTCGCTCACT
GACTCGCTGCGCTCGGTCGTTCGGCTGCGGCGAGCGGTATCAGCTCACTCAAAGGCGGTAATACGGTTAT
CCACAGAATCAGGGGATAACGCAGGAAAGAACATGTGAGCAAAAGGCCAGCAAAAGGCCAGGAACCGTAA
AAAGGCCGCGTTGCTGGCGTTTTTCCATAGGCTCCGCCCCCCTGACGAGCATCACAAAAATCGACGCTCA
AGTCAGAGGTGGCGAAACCCGACAGGACTATAAAGATACCAGGCGTTTCCCCCTGGAAGCTCCCTCGTGC
GCTCTCCTGTTCCGACCCTGCCGCTTACCGGATACCTGTCCGCCTTTCTCCCTTCGGGAAGCGTGGCGCT
TTCTCATAGCTCACGCTGTAGGTATCTCAGTTCGGTGTAGGTCGTTCGCTCCAAGCTGGGCTGTGTGCAC
GAACCCCCCGTTCAGCCCGACCGCTGCGCCTTATCCGGTAACTATCGTCTTGAGTCCAACCCGGTAAGAC
ACGACTTATCGCCACTGGCAGCAGCCACTGGTAACAGGATTAGCAGAGCGAGGTATGTAGGCGGTGCTAC
AGAGTTCTTGAAGTGGTGGCCTAACTACGGCTACACTAGAAGAACAGTATTTGGTATCTGCGCTCTGCTG
AAGCCAGTTACCTTCGGAAAAAGAGTTGGTAGCTCTTGATCCGGCAAACAAACCACCGCTGGTAGCGGTG
GTTTTTTTGTTTGCAAGCAGCAGATTACGCGCAGAAAAAAAGGATCTCAAGAAGATCCTTTGATCTTTTC
TACGGGGTCTGACGCTCAGTGGAACGAAAACTCACGTTAAGGGATTTTGGTCATGAGATTATCAAAAAGG
ATCTTCACCTAGATCCTTTTAAATTAAAAATGAAGTTTTAAATCAATCTAAAGTATATATGAGTAAACTT
GGTCTGACAGTTACCAATGCTTAATCAGTGAGGCACCTATCTCAGCGATCTGTCTATTTCGTTCATCCAT
AGTTGCCTGACTCCCCGTCGTGTAGATAACTACGATACGGGAGGGCTTACCATCTGGCCCCAGTGCTGCA
ATGATACCGCGAGACCCACGCTCACCGGCTCCAGATTTATCAGCAATAAACCAGCCAGCCGGAAGGGCCG
AGCGCAGAAGTGGTCCTGCAACTTTATCCGCCTCCATCCAGTCTATTAATTGTTGCCGGGAAGCTAGAGT
AAGTAGTTCGCCAGTTAATAGTTTGCGCAACGTTGTTGCCATTGCTACAGGCATCGTGGTGTCACGCTCG
TCGTTTGGTATGGCTTCATTCAGCTCCGGTTCCCAACGATCAAGGCGAGTTACATGATCCCCCATGTTGT
GCAAAAAAGCGGTTAGCTCCTTCGGTCCTCCGATCGTTGTCAGAAGTAAGTTGGCCGCAGTGTTATCACT
CATGGTTATGGCAGCACTGCATAATTCTCTTACTGTCATGCCATCCGTAAGATGCTTTTCTGTGACTGGT
GAGTACTCAACCAAGTCATTCTGAGAATAGTGTATGCGGCGACCGAGTTGCTCTTGCCCGGCGTCAATAC
GGGATAATACCGCGCCACATAGCAGAACTTTAAAAGTGCTCATCATTGGAAAACGTTCTTCGGGGCGAAA
ACTCTCAAGGATCTTACCGCTGTTGAGATCCAGTTCGATGTAACCCACTCGTGCACCCAACTGATCTTCA
GCATCTTTTACTTTCACCAGCGTTTCTGGGTGAGCAAAAACAGGAAGGCAAAATGCCGCAAAAAAGGGAA
TAAGGGCGACACGGAAATGTTGAATACTCATACTCTTCCTTTTTCAATATTATTGAAGCATTTATCAGGG
TTATTGTCTCATGAGCGGATACATATTTGAATGTATTTAGAAAAATAAACAAATAGGGGTTCCGCGCACA
TTTCCCCGAAAAGTGCCACCTGACGTCGACGGATCGGGAGATCTCCCGATCCCC
Features (pLannotate 1.2.2; 36 found; start..end, strand, type, name):
      1..53      -  misc_feature   bom (fragment): basis of mobility region from pBR322
    208..587     +  enhancer       CMV enhancer: human cytomegalovirus immediate early enhancer
    588..787     +  promoter       CMV promoter: human cytomegalovirus (CMV) immediate early promoter
    805..985     +  LTR            5' LTR (truncated): truncated 5' long terminal repeat (LTR) from HIV-1
   1032..1157    +  misc_feature   HIV-1 Ψ: packaging signal of human immunodeficiency virus type 1
   1141..1504    +  CDS            HIV-1 gag (fragment): gag protein from human immunodeficiency virus 1; gag
   1650..1883    +  misc_feature   RRE: The Rev response element (RRE) of HIV-1 allows for Rev-dependent mRNA export from the nucleus to the cytoplasm.
   2260..2360    +  CDS            Rev (fragment): human immunodeficiency virus 1 (HIV-1) Rev protein; rev; enhances nuclear export of unspliced and incompletely spliced viral mRNAs
   2410..2527    +  misc_feature   cPPT/CTS: central polypurine tract and central termination sequence of HIV-1
   2579..2645    +  CDS            small t antigen (fragment): SV40 (simian virus 40) small t antigen
   2652..3830    +  promoter       EF-1α promoter: strong constitutive promoter for human elongation factor EF-1α
   3912..4082    +  CDS            spa (fragment): SPA_STAAE - Experimental evidence at protein level: Swiss-Prot protein existence level 1. Plays a role in the inhibition of the host innate and adaptive immune responses. Possesses five immunoglobulin-binding domains that capture both the fragment crystallizable region (Fc region) and the Fab region (part of Ig that identifies antigen) of immunoglobulins (By similarity). In turn, Staphylococcus aureus is protected from phagocytic killing via inhibition of Ig Fc region. In addition, the host elicited B-cell response is prevented due to a decrease of antibody-secreting cell proliferation that en
   4332..5111    +  CDS            RELA (fragment): TF65_HUMAN - Also known as NFKB3. Experimental evidence at protein level: Swiss-Prot protein existence level 1. NF-kappa-B is a pleiotropic transcription factor present in almost all cell types and is the endpoint of a series of signal transduction events that are initiated by a vast array of stimuli related to many biological processes such as inflammation, immunity, differentiation, cell growth, tumorigenesis and apoptosis. NF-kappa-B is a homo- or heterodimeric complex formed by the Rel-like domain- containing proteins RELA/p65, RELB, NFKB1/p105, NFKB1/p50, REL and NFKB2/p52. The heterodime
   5130..5699    +  CDS            Rta AD: transcriptional activation domain from the human herpesvirus 4 (Epstein-Barr virus) replication and transcription activator Rta/BRLF1 (Hardwick et al., 1992; Chavez et al., 2015)
   5770..5794    +  misc_feature   MCS (fragment): pBluescript multiple cloning site
   5794..6382    +  misc_feature   WPRE: woodchuck hepatitis virus posttranscriptional regulatory element
   6319..6900    +  CDS            nef (fragment): NEF_HV1H2 - Experimental evidence at protein level: Swiss-Prot protein existence level 1. Extracellular Nef protein targets CD4(+) T-lymphocytes for apoptosis by interacting with CXCR4 surface receptors. From Human immunodeficiency virus type 1 group M subtype B (isolate HXB2) (HIV-1).
   6907..7087    +  LTR            5' LTR (truncated): truncated 5' long terminal repeat (LTR) from HIV-1
   7119..7343    +  polyA_signal   bGH poly(A) signal: bovine growth hormone polyadenylation signal
   7347..7368    +  promoter       SV40 promoter (fragment): SV40 enhancer and early promoter
   7389..7422    +  rep_origin     f1 ori (fragment) (sequence withheld): f1 bacteriophage origin of replication; arrow indicates direction of (+) strand synthesis
   7425..7507    +  polyA_signal   bGH poly(A) signal (fragment): bovine growth hormone polyadenylation signal
   7511..7532    +  promoter       SV40 promoter (fragment): SV40 enhancer and early promoter
   7553..7981    +  rep_origin     f1 ori (sequence partly withheld): f1 bacteriophage origin of replication; arrow indicates direction of (+) strand synthesis
   7995..8324    +  promoter       SV40 promoter: SV40 enhancer and early promoter
   8372..8419    +  promoter       EM7 promoter: synthetic bacterial promoter&nbsp
   8438..8812    +  CDS            BleoR: antibiotic-binding protein; Sh ble from Streptoalloteichus hindustanus; confers resistance to bleomycin, phleomycin, and Zeocin™
   8822..8947    +  CDS            ble (fragment): BLE_KLEPN - Experimental evidence at protein level: Swiss-Prot protein existence level 1. Binding protein with a strong affinity to the bleomycin family of antibiotics. Binds to CL990; an antimitotic-antibiotic compound. From Klebsiella pneumoniae.
   8942..9063    +  polyA_signal   SV40 poly(A) signal: SV40 polyadenylation signal
   9134..9156    -  protein_bind   lac operator (fragment): The lac repressor binds to the lac operator to inhibit transcription in E. coli. This inhibition can be relieved by adding lactose or isopropyl-β-D-thiogalactopyranoside (IPTG). lac repressor encoded by lacI
   9160..9190    -  promoter       lac promoter: promoter for the E. coli lac operon
   9205..9226    -  protein_bind   CAP binding site: CAP binding activates transcription in the presence of cAMP. E. coli catabolite activator protein
   9239..9331    -  CDS            lacI (fragment): lac repressor; lacI; The lac repressor binds to the lac operator to inhibit transcription in E. coli. This inhibition can be relieved by adding lactose or isopropyl-β-D-thiogalactopyranoside (IPTG).
   9514..10102   -  rep_origin     ori: high-copy-number ColE1/pMB1/pBR322/pUC origin of replication
  10273..11133   -  CDS            AmpR: β-lactamase; bla; confers resistance to ampicillin, carbenicillin, and related antibiotics
  11134..11238   -  promoter       AmpR promoter: bla
