[The description below was written by a language model from this plasmid's Addgene catalogue record and pLannotate feature annotations shown in this document.]
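Description:
Zdk3-VPR is a mammalian expression plasmid of about 11.3 kb that supplies one component of LOOMINA, an optogenetic system for light-controlled deactivation of transcription. The catalogue lists the backbone only as "custom", but the feature table shows the layout of a third-generation-style HIV-1 lentiviral transfer vector. A CMV enhancer/promoter drives a truncated 5' LTR, followed by the Ψ packaging signal with a gag fragment, the Rev response element and the cPPT/CTS. Downstream of the payload lie a WPRE, a second truncated LTR and a bGH polyadenylation signal. These elements would in principle allow packaging into lentiviral particles as well as direct transfection, although the record itself describes only mammalian expression. In bacteria the plasmid is maintained at high copy through a ColE1/pUC-type origin and selected with ampicillin (AmpR). An f1 origin is also present, along with an SV40 promoter/EM7-driven BleoR cassette outside the LTRs that could confer Zeocin resistance.

The payload, assembled by Golden Gate cloning, is a synthetic fusion expressed from the constitutive human EF-1α promoter. Its N-terminal portion is annotated as a fragment of staphylococcal protein A, consistent with Zdk3 being an engineered protein A Z-domain-derived binder; Zdk proteins are generally known to bind the LOV2 photosensor in the dark and release it under blue light. This is followed by the VPR transactivator. The RELA/p65 and Epstein-Barr virus Rta activation domains are annotated, while the VP64 part implied by the name is not separately called and may lie in the unannotated gap before p65. The WPRE enhances transcript expression. The construct is presumably paired with a LOV2-bearing DNA-binding partner, so that illumination dissociates the activator and switches target transcription off, but the record does not specify that partner.
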