Addgene plasmid #231572: Zdk3-VPR
Purpose: Expresses components of the LOOMINA optogenetic transcriptional control system.
Depositing lab: Dominik Niopek. Depositing organization: Universitaet Heidelberg. Publication: A modular toolbox for the optogenetic deactivation of transcription. Muench P, Fiumara M, Southern N, Coda D, Aschenbrenner S, Correia B, Graff J, Niopek D, Mathony J. Nucleic Acids Res. 2024 Dec 16:gkae1237. doi: 10.1093/nar/gkae1237. PubMed 39676667.
Backbone
  Vector backbone: custom
  Vector type: Mammalian Expression
Growth in bacteria
  Bacterial resistance: Ampicillin, 100 μg/mL
  Growth temperature: 37°C
  Growth strain: DH5alpha
  Copy number: High Copy
Gene/Insert
  Gene/Insert name: Zdk3-VPR, Ef1a driven
  Species: Synthetic
  Cloning method: Golden Gate
  Sequencing primers: 5′ n/a
Terms and licenses: Academic/Nonprofit Terms; Industry Terms: Not Available to Industry
Depositor comments: Please visit https://doi.org/10.1101/2023.11.06.565805 for bioRxiv preprint.
How to cite: Zdk3-VPR was a gift from Dominik Niopek (Addgene plasmid # 231572 ; http://n2t.net/addgene:231572 ; RRID:Addgene_231572)
